Addgene plasmid #152831: pGBW-m4133208
Purpose: Mammalian expression plasmid for SARS-CoV-2 2'-O-ribose methyltransferase
Depositing lab: Ginkgo Bioworks & Benjie Chen. Depositing organization: Ginkgo Bioworks.
Backbone
  Vector backbone: pTwist_CMV_6
  Backbone size w/o insert (bp): 4180
  Vector type: Mammalian Expression
Growth in bacteria
  Bacterial resistance: Ampicillin, 100 μg/mL
  Growth temperature: 37°C
  Growth strain: DH5alpha
  Copy number: High Copy
Gene/Insert
  Gene/Insert name: SARS-CoV-2 2'-O-ribose methyltransferase
  Species: Severe acute respiratory syndrome coronavirus 2
  Insert size (bp): 887
  Mutation: wt
  Entrez Gene: ORF1ab (a.k.a. GU280_gp01)
  Promoter: CMV
  Tag / fusion protein: Cleavable TEV;TRX (C terminal on backbone)
  Cloning method: Unknown
Resource information
  A portion of this plasmid was derived from a plasmid made by: GinkgoBioworks
Depositor comments: NCBI reference sequence: YP_009725311.1
How to cite: pGBW-m4133208 was a gift from Ginkgo Bioworks & Benjie Chen (Addgene plasmid # 152831 ; http://n2t.net/addgene:152831 ; RRID:Addgene_152831)
