[The description below was written by a language model from this plasmid's Addgene catalogue record and pLannotate feature annotations shown in this document.]
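Description:
pGBW-m4133208 is a mammalian expression plasmid built on the pTwist_CMV_6 backbone that carries the wild-type coding sequence for the SARS-CoV-2 2'-O-ribose methyltransferase, a mature product of the ORF1ab replicase polyprotein. It is maintained in E. coli through a high-copy ColE1/pUC-type origin and selected with ampicillin via the AmpR β-lactamase gene. The annotated sequence is 5,490 nt, somewhat larger than the sum of the catalogued backbone (4,180 bp) and insert (887 bp) sizes, a difference the record does not explain.

Expression is driven by the human cytomegalovirus immediate-early enhancer and promoter; automated annotation resolves the promoter region only as fragments, including a match to the truncated CMVd2 form. The viral open reading frame spans the numbering origin of the circular map. The annotation tool labelled it by homology to the replicase polyprotein of avian infectious bronchitis virus, which reflects coronavirus replicase conservation rather than the actual source species. Immediately downstream and in the same orientation lie E. coli thioredoxin (trxA) and a 6xHis tag, consistent with the catalogued C-terminal, TEV-cleavable TRX fusion supplied by the backbone. The TEV site itself is not separately annotated, and the His tag appears only in the feature table. Thioredoxin is commonly used to aid solubility, and the His tag permits metal-affinity purification. An SV40 polyadenylation signal is annotated after the cassette.

The expression unit is flanked by 5' and 3' β-globin insulator elements, along with T7 and rrnG terminators and a synthetic poly(A) signal upstream of the enhancer, which serve to isolate it from surrounding transcription. The plasmid is suited to producing tagged methyltransferase in mammalian cells.
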