Features (pLannotate 1.2.2; 18 found; start..end, strand, type, name):
    917..1243    +  CDS            trxA: THIO_ECO57 - Experimental evidence at protein level: Swiss-Prot protein existence level 1. Participates in various redox reactions through the reversible oxidation of its active center dithiol to a disulfide and catalyzes dithiol-disulfide exchange reactions. From Escherichia coli O157:H7.
   1265..1282    +  CDS            6xHis: 6xHis affinity tag
   1359..1480    -  polyA_signal   SV40 poly(A) signal: SV40 polyadenylation signal
   1503..1572    -  CDS            large T antigen (fragment): large T antigen from SV40 (simian virus 40)
   1595..1641    +  terminator     T7 terminator: transcription terminator for bacteriophage T7 RNA polymerase
   1671..1807    +  terminator     rrnG terminator: transcription terminator from the E. coli ribosomal RNA rrnG operon (Albrechtsen et al., 1991)
   1852..1923    +  misc_feature   3' β-globin insulator: insulator downstream of the human β-globin locus (Farrell et al., 2002)
   2149..2737    -  rep_origin     ori: high-copy-number ColE1/pMB1/pBR322/pUC origin of replication
   2909..2973    -  CDS            bla(M) (fragment): β-lactamase lacking the signal sequence; bla(M); allows cytosolic expression of β-lactamase
   3483..4343    +  CDS            AmpR: β-lactamase; bla; confers resistance to ampicillin, carbenicillin, and related antibiotics
   4356..4492    +  terminator     rrnG terminator: transcription terminator from the E. coli ribosomal RNA rrnG operon (Albrechtsen et al., 1991)
   4644..4715    +  misc_feature   5' β-globin insulator: insulator upstream of the human β-globin locus (Farrell et al., 2002)
   4720..4766    -  terminator     T7 terminator: transcription terminator for bacteriophage T7 RNA polymerase
   4784..4832    -  polyA_signal   poly(A) signal: synthetic polyadenylation signal
   4913..5216    +  enhancer       CMV enhancer: human cytomegalovirus immediate early enhancer
   5289..5306    -  promoter       CMV promoter (fragment): human cytomegalovirus (CMV) immediate early promoter
   5369..5420    +  promoter       CMVd2 promoter: truncated human cytomegalovirus (CMV) immediate early promoter that yields moderately reduced expression relative to the full-length promoter
   5447..892     +  CDS            rep (fragment) (across the origin): R1AB_IBVK - Protein inferred from homology: Swiss-Prot protein existence level 3. NendoU is a Mn(2+)-dependent, uridylate-specific enzyme, which leaves 2'-3'-cyclic phosphates 5' to the cleaved bond. From Avian infectious bronchitis virus (strain KB8523) (IBV).
>Addgene plasmid #152831 | pGBW-m4133208 | depositor full sequence | sequence record 295843 | Full Sequence
CACCATGAGTCAAGCGTGGCAACCGGGTGTTGCTATGCCTAATCTTTACAAAATGCAAAGAATGCTATTA
GAAAAGTGTGACCTTCAAAATTATGGTGATAGTGCAACATTACCTAAAGGCATAATGATGAATGTCGCAA
AATATACTCAACTGTGTCAATATTTAAACACATTAACATTAGCTGTACCCTATAATATGAGAGTTATACA
TTTTGGTGCTGGTTCTGATAAAGGAGTTGCACCAGGTACAGCTGTTTTAAGACAGTGGTTGCCTACGGGT
ACGCTGCTTGTCGATTCAGATCTTAATGACTTTGTCTCTGATGCAGATTCAACTTTGATTGGTGATTGTG
CAACTGTACATACAGCTAATAAATGGGATCTCATTATTAGTGATATGTACGACCCTAAGACTAAAAATGT
TACAAAAGAAAATGACTCTAAAGAGGGTTTTTTCACTTACATTTGTGGGTTTATACAACAAAAGCTAGCT
CTTGGAGGTTCCGTGGCTATAAAGATAACAGAACATTCTTGGAATGCTGATCTTTATAAGCTCATGGGAC
ACTTCGCATGGTGGACAGCCTTTGTTACTAATGTGAATGCGTCATCATCTGAAGCATTTTTAATTGGATG
TAATTATCTTGGCAAACCACGCGAACAAATAGATGGTTATGTCATGCATGCAAATTACATATTTTGGAGG
AATACAAATCCAATTCAGTTGTCTTCCTATTCTTTATTTGACATGAGTAAATTTCCCCTTAAATTAAGGG
GTACTGCTGTTATGTCTTTAAAAGAAGGTCAAATCAATGATATGATTTTATCTCTTCTTAGTAAAGGTAG
ACTTATAATTAGAGAAAACAACAGAGTTGTTATTTCTAGTGATGTTCTTGTTAACGAAAACCTTTACTTT
CAGTCGATGAGTGACAAAATCATTCATCTAACCGATGACTCCTTTGATACAGACGTGTTGAAGGCCGATG
GTGCGATACTGGTAGATTTCTGGGCTGAATGGTGTGGCCCGTGCAAGATGATCGCACCCATTCTGGACGA
GATCGCCGACGAGTATCAAGGAAAATTAACTGTCGCTAAGCTTAATATAGATCAGAACCCAGGGACGGCA
CCTAAATACGGCATCAGGGGAATACCTACCCTCCTGCTCTTTAAGAATGGGGAAGTTGCCGCGACAAAAG
TGGGAGCCCTGTCTAAGGGCCAGCTAAAAGAGTTCTTGGACGCTAACCTGGCAGGTTCAGGCTCGGGGCA
CATGCACCATCACCATCACCATAGCAGCGGGCTCGTGCCACGCGGCTAAGCTAGCTTGACTGACTGAGAT
ACAGCGTACCTTCAGCTCACAGACATGATAAGATACATTGATGAGTTTGGACAAACCACAACTAGAATGC
AGTGAAAAAAATGCTTTATTTGTGAAATTTGTGATGCTATTGCTTTATTTGTAACCATTATAAGCTGCAA
TAAACAAGTTAACAACAACAATTGCATTCATTTTATGTTTCAGGTTCAGGGGGAGGTGTGGGAGGTTTTT
TAAAGCAAGTAAAACCTCTACAAATGTGGTATTGGCCCATCTCTATCGGTATCGTAGCATAACCCCTTGG
GGCCTCTAAACGGGTCTTGAGGGGTTTTTTGTGCCCCTCGGGCCGGATTGCTATCTACCGGCATTGGCGC
AGAAAAAAATGCCTGATGCGACGCTGCGCGTCTTATACTCCCACATATGCCAGATTCAGCAACGGATACG
GCTTCCCCAACTTGCCCACTTCCATACGTGTCCTCCTTACCAGAAATTTATCCTTAAGGTCGTCAGCTAT
CCTGCAGGCGATCTCTCGATTTCGATCAAGACATTCCTTTAATGGTCTTTTCTGGACACCACTAGGGGTC
AGAAGTAGTTCATCAAACTTTCTTCCCTCCCTAATCTCATTGGTTACCTTGGGCTATCGAAACTTAATTA
ACCAGTCAAGTCAGCTACTTGGCGAGATCGACTTGTCTGGGTTTCGACTACGCTCAGAATTGCGTCAGTC
AAGTTCGATCTGGTCCTTGCTATTGCACCCGTTCTCCGATTACGAGTTTCATTTAAATCATGTGAGCAAA
AGGCCAGCAAAAGGCCAGGAACCGTAAAAAGGCCGCGTTGCTGGCGTTTTTCCATAGGCTCCGCCCCCCT
GACGAGCATCACAAAAATCGACGCTCAAGTCAGAGGTGGCGAAACCCGACAGGACTATAAAGATACCAGG
CGTTTCCCCCTGGAAGCTCCCTCGTGCGCTCTCCTGTTCCGACCCTGCCGCTTACCGGATACCTGTCCGC
CTTTCTCCCTTCGGGAAGCGTGGCGCTTTCTCATAGCTCACGCTGTAGGTATCTCAGTTCGGTGTAGGTC
GTTCGCTCCAAGCTGGGCTGTGTGCACGAACCCCCCGTTCAGCCCGACCGCTGCGCCTTATCCGGTAACT
ATCGTCTTGAGTCCAACCCGGTAAGACACGACTTATCGCCACTGGCAGCAGCCACTGGTAACAGGATTAG
CAGAGCGAGGTATGTAGGCGGTGCTACAGAGTTCTTGAAGTGGTGGCCTAACTACGGCTACACTAGAAGA
ACAGTATTTGGTATCTGCGCTCTGCTGAAGCCAGTTACCTTCGGAAAAAGAGTTGGTAGCTCTTGATCCG
GCAAACAAACCACCGCTGGTAGCGGTGGTTTTTTTGTTTGCAAGCAGCAGATTACGCGCAGAAAAAAAGG
ATCTCAAGAAGATCCTTTGATCTTTTCTACGGGGTCTGACGCTCAGTGGAACGAAAACTCACGTTAAGGG
ATTTTGGTCATGAGATTATCAAAAAGGATCTTCACCTAGATCCTTTTAAATTAAAAATGAAGTTTTAAAT
CAATCTAAAGTATATATGAGTAAACTTGGTCTGACAGTTACCAATGCTTAATCAGTGAGGCACCTATCTC
AGCGATCTGTCTATTTCGTTCATCCATAGTTGCATTTAAATTTCCGAACTCTCCAAGGCCCTCGTCGGAA
AATCTTCAAACCTTTCGTCCGATCCATCTTGCAGGCTACCTCTCGAACGAACTATCGCAAGTCTCTTGGC
CGGCCTTGCGCCTTGGCTATTGCTTGGCAGCGCCTATCGCCAGGTATTACTCCAATCCCGAATATCCGAG
ATCGGGATCACCCGAGAGAAGTTCAACCTACATCCTCAATCCCGATCTATCCGAGATCCGAGGAATATCG
AAATCGGGGCGCGCCTGGTGTACCGAGAACGATCCTCTCAGTGCGAGTCTCGACGATCCATATCGTTGCT
TGGCAGTCAGCCAGTCGGAATCCAGCTTGGGACCCAGGAAGTCCAATCGTCAGATATTGTACTCAAGCCT
GGTCACGGCAGCGTACCGATCTGTTTAAACCTAGATATTGATAGTCTGATCGGTCAACGTATAATCGAGT
CCTAGCTTTTGCAAACATCTATCAAGAGACAGGATCAGCAGGAGGCTTTCGCATGAGTATTCAACATTTC
CGTGTCGCCCTTATTCCCTTTTTTGCGGCATTTTGCCTTCCTGTTTTTGCTCACCCAGAAACGCTGGTGA
AAGTAAAAGATGCTGAAGATCAGTTGGGTGCGCGAGTGGGTTACATCGAACTGGATCTCAACAGCGGTAA
GATCCTTGAGAGTTTTCGCCCCGAAGAACGCTTTCCAATGATGAGCACTTTTAAAGTTCTGCTATGTGGC
GCGGTATTATCCCGTATTGACGCCGGGCAAGAGCAACTCGGTCGCCGCATACACTATTCTCAGAATGACT
TGGTTGAGTATTCACCAGTCACAGAAAAGCATCTTACGGATGGCATGACAGTAAGAGAATTATGCAGTGC
TGCCATAACCATGAGTGATAACACTGCGGCCAACTTACTTCTGACAACGATTGGAGGACCGAAGGAGCTA
ACCGCTTTTTTGCACAACATGGGGGATCATGTAACTCGCCTTGATCGTTGGGAACCGGAGCTGAATGAAG
CCATACCAAACGACGAGCGTGACACCACGATGCCTGTAGCAATGGCAACAACCTTGCGTAAACTATTAAC
TGGCGAACTACTTACTCTAGCTTCCCGGCAACAGTTGATAGACTGGATGGAGGCGGATAAAGTTGCAGGA
CCACTTCTGCGCTCGGCCCTTCCGGCTGGCTGGTTTATTGCTGATAAATCTGGAGCCGGTGAGCGTGGGT
CTCGCGGTATCATTGCAGCACTGGGGCCAGATGGTAAGCCCTCCCGTATCGTAGTTATCTACACGACGGG
GAGTCAGGCAACTATGGATGAACGAAATAGACAGATCGCTGAGATAGGTGCCTCACTGATTAAGCATTGG
TAACCGATTCTAGGTGCATTGGCGCAGAAAAAAATGCCTGATGCGACGCTGCGCGTCTTATACTCCCACA
TATGCCAGATTCAGCAACGGATACGGCTTCCCCAACTTGCCCACTTCCATACGTGTCCTCCTTACCAGAA
ATTTATCCTTAAGATCCCGAATCGTTTAAACTCGACTCTGGCTCTATCGAATCTCCGTCGTTTCGAGCTT
ACGCGAACAGCCGTGGCGCTCATTTGCTCGTCGGGCATCGAATCTCGTCAGCTATCGTCAGCTTACCTTT
TTGGCAGCGATCGCGGCTCCCGACATCTTGGACCATTAGCTCCACAGGTATCTTCTTCCCTCTAGTGGTC
ATAACAGCAGCTTCAGCTACCTCTCAATTCAAAAAACCCCTCAAGACCCGTTTAGAGGCCCCAAGGGGTT
ATGCTATCAATCGTTGCGTTACACACACAAAAAACCAACACACATCCATCTTCGATGGATAGCGATTTTA
TTATCTAACTGCTGATCGAGTGTAGCCAGATCTAGTAATCAATTACGGGGTCATTAGTTCATAGCCCATA
TATGGAGTTCCGCGTTACATAACTTACGGTAAATGGCCCGCCTGGCTGACCGCCCAACGACCCCCGCCCA
TTGACGTCAATAATGACGTATGTTCCCATAGTAACGCCAATAGGGACTTTCCATTGACGTCAATGGGTGG
AGTATTTACGGTAAACTGCCCACTTGGCAGTACATCAAGTGTATCATATGCCAAGTACGCCCCCTATTGA
CGTCAATGACGGTAAATGGCCCGCCTGGCATTATGCCCAGTACATGACCTTATGGGACTTTCCTACTTGG
CAGTACATCTACGTATTAGTCATCGCTATTACCATGCTGATGCGGTTTTGGCAGTACATCAATGGGCGTG
GATAGCGGTTTGACTCACGGGGATTTCCAAGTCTCCACCCCATTGACGTCAATGGGAGTTTGTTTTGGCA
CCAAAATCAACGGGACTTTCCAAAATGTCGTAACAACTCCGCCCCATTGACGCAAATGGGCGGTAGGCGT
GTACGGTGGGAGGTCTATATAAGCAGAGCTGGTTTAGTGAACCGTCAGATCAGATCTTTGTCGATCCTAC
CATCCACTCGACACACCCGCCAGCGGCCGC
